>Addgene plasmid #12399 | Top7 V48V K55E F61A | depositor partial sequence | sequence record 7304 | Author sequence
ATGGGGGATATCCAGGTTCAAGTGAACATTGACGATAATGGTAAAAACTTCGATTATACTTATACCGTGA
CCACAGAATCGGAATTACAGAAGGTTTTGAACGAACTGAAAGACTACATCAAAAAACAGGGGGCTAAACG
CGTTCGCATCTCGATTACCGCTCGTACGGAAAAAGAAGCAGAAAAAGCTGCCGCGATTTTGATTAAAGTT
TTCGCCGAACTGGGTTATAATGATATTAACGTTACGTGGGACGGCGATACGGTGACAGTGGAAGGACAGT
TAGAGGGCGGTTCTCTCGAGCACCACCACCACCACCACTGA
