[The description below was written by a language model from this plasmid's Addgene catalogue record.]
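Description:
Top7 V48V K55E F61A is a bacterial expression plasmid built on the pET29b(+) backbone (5371 bp without insert), carrying a 321 bp insert that encodes a variant of Top7. The insert was placed in the vector by restriction enzyme cloning and is fused to a C-terminal 6xHis tag, which allows the expressed protein to be purified by immobilised metal affinity chromatography. The plasmid is selected with kanamycin and is listed as high copy.

The record lists three changes in the insert: V48V, K55E and F61A. As written, V48V leaves the residue unchanged at the protein level, so it may reflect a silent codon change or a naming convention, but the record does not explain it. K55E replaces a lysine with a glutamate, and F61A truncates a phenylalanine side chain to alanine. Top7 is generally known as a computationally designed small protein with a novel fold, and point variants of this kind are commonly used to study how individual residues affect folding and stability, although the record does not state a specific purpose for this construct.

The promoter is not named explicitly. However, pET-series vectors normally drive expression from a T7 promoter under lac operator control, which fits the T7 sequencing primer listed and the recommendation of a BL21(DE3)pLysS host. That strain supplies inducible T7 RNA polymerase along with T7 lysozyme to reduce basal expression. The plasmid is maintained in a standard cloning strain, DH5alpha, which lacks T7 polymerase and so keeps the insert transcriptionally quiet during propagation. No feature table was provided, so the arrangement of the individual elements cannot be confirmed from the record.
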