Addgene plasmid #12399: Top7 V48V K55E F61A
Depositing lab: David Baker. Depositing organization: University of Washington.
Backbone
  Vector backbone: pet29 b(+)
  Backbone size w/o insert (bp): 5371
  Vector type: Bacterial Expression
Growth in bacteria
  Bacterial resistance: Kanamycin, 50 μg/mL
  Growth temperature: 37°C
  Growth strain: DH5alpha
  Growth instructions: Plasmids are provided in DH5 alpha, but for protein expression, BL21(DE3)pLysS is recommended.
  Copy number: High Copy
Gene/Insert
  Gene/Insert name: Top7 V48V K55E F61A
  Insert size (bp): 321
  Mutation: V48V K55E F61A
  Tag / fusion protein: 6xHis (C terminal on insert)
  Cloning method: Restriction Enzyme
  Sequencing primers: 5′ T7
Terms and licenses: Academic/Nonprofit Terms; Industry Terms: Not Available to Industry
How to cite: Top7 V48V K55E F61A was a gift from David Baker (Addgene plasmid # 12399 ; http://n2t.net/addgene:12399 ; RRID:Addgene_12399)
